>Addgene plasmid #58701 | mouse ptc probe M2-3 | addgene partial sequence | sequence record 92125 | T3 5'-GCAATTAACCCTCACTAAAGG-3'
CCTCGAGGTCGACGGGTATCGATAAGCTTGATATCGAATTCCAAGGGGTCAAAGTTTGTCCACCGTAAAG
GAGGCTTACCTAGGAGGTATGCTGTCCCGGACTGTAGCTTTGCCCCTTCCCAGAAGCAGTCCAAAGGTGT
AATGATTAAGCAAGGGTAAAGGTATTCTATTATCTGATCCATGTAACCTGTCTCCGTGATAAGTTCCCCT
GATTTGTAGCACAAATGTTCCAACTTCCATTGCCTGTTATACATGTAGACGTGCACACGACTGGCCTGGA
GTGCTGAGTCCAGGTGTTGCAGGAGAGCCTCTGTGGTCAGAACATTAGCGCCTTCTTCTTTTGGAGTCTG
TATCATGAGTTGAGGATTAAACATAGCCTCTTCTCCTATCTTCTGACGGGTATAATTTAATTCTCGACTC
ACTCGTCCACCAACTTCCACCCACAGCTCCTCCACGTTGGTCTCGAGATTAGCTGCCTTTAATCCCACAG
CGAAGGCCCCAAATATGAGGAGACCCACAACCAAAAACTTGCCGCAGTTCTTTTGAATGTAACAACCCAG
TTTAAATAAGAGTCTCTGAAACTTCGCTCTCAGCCACAGCGGCGCTTTCCGGCCAGTAGCCTTCCCCTTG
GAAATCTGCTCCAGAGCGAAGGCGGCGTCGCAGTAGCTGGGCCGGTGCAGATAGTCCCGGTCCGGCGCGG
CGCGGTGCGGTCCCCCGGTCCGTCTGCGCCTCCCGCCGCCGGCCTGCCTGCCCAGGGCCCCGGCGGCGTT
ACCAGCCGAGGCCATGTTGCCGCCGCCGCCGCGGGCTCCGGGCGCGCCTGGGCGCTCGGCTCGCGAGGAC
GCTGCTGGCCGCCGG
