>Addgene plasmid #58701 | mouse ptc probe M2-3 | addgene partial sequence | sequence record 93528 | T7 5'-TAATACGACTCACTATAGGG-3'
GAACTAGTGGATCCCCCGGGCTGCAGGAATTCATGTCTTACGGTCAAGGGGTCTGTCACCCGGAGCCGGA
GTCCCCGGCGGCCAGCAGCGTCCTCGCGAGCCGAGCGCCCAGGCGCGCCCGGAGCCCGCGGCGGCGGCGG
CAACATGGCCTCGGCTGGTAACGCCGCCGGGGCCCTGGGCAGGCAGGCCGGCGGCGGGAGGCGCAGACGG
ACCGGGGGACCGCACCGCGCCGCGCCGGACCGGGACTATCTGCACCGGCCCAGCTACTGCGACGCCGCCT
TCGCTCTGGAGCAGATTTCCAAGGGGAAGGCTACTGGCCGGAAAGCGCCGCTGTGGCTGAGAGCGAAGTT
TCAGAGACTCTTATTTAAACTGGGTTGTTACATTCAAAAGAACTGCGGCAAGTTTTTGGTTGTGGGTCTC
CTCATATTTGGGGCCTTCGCTGTGGGATTAAAGGCAGCTAATCTCGAGACCAACGTGGAGGAGCTGTGGG
TGGAAGTTGGTGGACGAGTGAGTCGAGAATTAAATTATACCCGTCAGAAGATAGGAGAAGAGGCTATGTT
TAATCCTCAACTCATGATACAGACTCCAAAAGAAGAAGGCGCTAATGTTCTGACCACAGAGGCTCTCCTG
CAACACCTGGACTCAGCACTCCAGGCCAGTCGTGTGCACGTCTACATGTATAACAGGCAATGGAAGTTGG
AACATTTGTGCTACAAATCAGGGGAACTTATCACGGAGACAGGTTACATGGATCAGATAATAGAATACCT
TTACCCTTGCTTAATCATTACAC
