[The description below was written by a language model from this plasmid's Addgene catalogue record.]
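Description:
Mouse ptc probe M2-3 is a riboprobe template plasmid built on pBluescript II KS+, a small, high-copy bacterial phagemid cloning vector. It is propagated in E. coli under ampicillin selection. The whole construct is about 3.8 kb, of which roughly 3 kb is backbone. No feature table is provided, so the details of the backbone elements come from general knowledge of pBluescript, which places its multiple cloning site between opposing T7 and T3 phage RNA polymerase promoters.

The insert is an 841 bp fragment of mouse ptc (Ptch1, Patched 1), which encodes the Hedgehog receptor and is itself a transcriptional target of Hedgehog signalling. Only the EcoRI fragment from the 5' end of the cDNA is present, not the full coding sequence. It was cloned into the EcoRI site, which is preserved on both sides, so the fragment can be excised again. Although catalogued under bacterial expression, the plasmid is not intended to produce protein. Its purpose is in vitro transcription of labelled RNA for in situ hybridization.

Because the insert lies between the two phage promoters, either strand can be transcribed after the plasmid is linearized on the far side of the insert to give run-off transcripts of defined length. According to the depositor's notes, cutting with HindIII and transcribing with T7 yields the sense (control) strand. Cutting with BamHI and transcribing with T3 yields the antisense probe that detects Ptch1 mRNA. Such probes are typically used to map Ptch1 expression in mouse embryos or tissue sections.
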