Addgene plasmid #58701: mouse ptc probe M2-3
Purpose: makes mouse ptc probe for in situ hybridization
Depositing lab: Matthew Scott. Depositing organization: Stanford University.
Backbone
  Vector backbone: pBluescript II KS+
  Backbone manufacturer: Stratagene
  Backbone size w/o insert (bp): 3000
  Total vector size (bp): 3800
  Vector type: Bacterial Expression ; in situ probe
Growth in bacteria
  Bacterial resistance: Ampicillin, 100 μg/mL
  Growth temperature: 37°C
  Growth strain: DH5alpha
  Copy number: High Copy
Gene/Insert
  Gene/Insert name: ptc
  Species: M. musculus (mouse)
  Insert size (bp): 841
  Mutation: only EcoRI fragment (5' end)
  Entrez Gene: Ptch1 (a.k.a. A230106A15Rik, Ptc, Ptc1, Ptch, mes, wig)
  Promoter: T7
  Cloning method: Restriction Enzyme; 5′ cloning site EcoRI (not destroyed); 3′ cloning site EcoRI (not destroyed)
  Sequencing primers: 5′ T7; 3′ T3
Terms and licenses: Academic/Nonprofit Terms; Industry Terms: Not Available to Industry
Depositor comments: For sense: linearize with HindIII, transcribe with T7. For anti-sense: linearize with BamHI, transcribe with T3.
How to cite: mouse ptc probe M2-3 was a gift from Matthew Scott (Addgene plasmid # 58701 ; http://n2t.net/addgene:58701 ; RRID:Addgene_58701)
